>Addgene plasmid #67105 | pCellFree_G03 BMPR1A | addgene partial sequence | sequence record 120872 | EGFP-N 5'-CGTCGCCGTCCAGCTCGACCAG-3'
TCTCGCCCTTGCTTGTGCCGTGGTGATGGTGGTGATGGTGGTGACCAGAGGTGCCCATGGTTTCACTTAC
GTGTTTAATGTCTTTACAGACTTTATACATTACTGTCATGGTTAAATAAAATAAAATAAAATAAAATAAA
ATAAAATAAAATAAAATAAAATAAAATAAAATAAACTTAAGATGTCCCTATAGTGAGTCGTATTAGACGT
CAGGTGGCACTTTTCGGGGAAATGTGCGCGGAACCCCTATTTGTTTATTTTTCTAAATACATTCAAATAT
GTATCCGCTCATGAGACAATAACCCTGATAAATGCTTCAATAATATTGAAAAAGGAAGAGTATGAGTATT
CAACATTTCCGTGTCGCCCTTATTCCCTTTTTTGCGGCATTTTGCCTTCCTGTTTTTGCTCACCCAGAAA
CGCTGGTGAAAGTAAAAGATGCTGAAGATCAGTTGGGTGCACGAGTGGGTTACATCGAACTGGATCTCAA
CAGCGGTAAGATCCTTGAGAGTTTTCGCCCCGAAGAACGTTTTCCAATGATGAGCACTTTTAAAGTTCTG
CTATGTGGCGCGGTATTATCCCGTATTGACGCCGGGCAAGAGCAACTCGGTCGCCGCATACACTATTCTC
AGAATGACTTGGTTGAGTACTCACCAGTCACAGAAAAGCATCTTACGGATGGCATGACAGTAAGAGAATT
ATGCAGTGCTGCCATAACCATGAGTGATAACACTGCGGCCAACTTACTTCTGACAACGATCGGAGGACCG
AAGGAGCTAACCGCTTTTTTGCACAACATGGGGGATCATGTAACTCGCCTTGATCGTTGGGAACCGGAGC
TGAATGAAGCCATACCAAACGACGAGCGTGACACCACGATGCCTGTAGCAATGGCAACAACGTTGCGCAA
ACTATTAACTGGCGAACTACTTACTCTAGCTTCCCGGCAA
