>Addgene plasmid #67105 | pCellFree_G03 BMPR1A | addgene partial sequence | sequence record 120891 | T7term 5'-GCTAGTTATTGCTCAGCGG-3'
GGTACCACGCGTACCCAACACACGGACACATGCACGAACACGCATGCAGAGAGATCATACATCATCTATA
GAGAAGTACACGTAAAAGTAAGACTCGTCGTCTGCCAGCTACAACCGAGAAGGCGACGTGAAAGGAACAA
GAAAGGAGGAGGAGGGCGGCCGCTTACACCACTTTGTACAAGAAAGTTGGGCAGATTTTTACATCTTGGG
ATTCAACCATCTTGGCAAGCGTCTTCTTAATTCTCAATGCTGTGAGTCTGGAGGCTGGATTGTGGGCCCA
GCATTCTGACATTAGCTTCAAAACTGCTCGTAGACATTCATCACTGTTCCACCGATTAGACACAATTGGC
CGCAAACGTTTGACACACACAACCTCACGCATATCTTCGTATGACGGATCACTCGGTACCATGTTGTAAT
ATGGCAATTGGTATTCTTCCACGATCCCTCCTGTGATACAACGACGAGCCATCTCCCAAATGATTAGGCC
GAAGCTGTAGATGTCAGCCATGATGTAGGGCTGGAAGTGGTTTTTGTTCAGGCTTTCGTCCAGCACTTCG
GGAGCCATGTAGCGTTTGGTGCCCACCCTGGTATTCAAGGGCACATCAACTTCATTTGTGTCACTGTTGA
ATTTAACAGCAAGGCCCAGGTCAGCAATGCAGCAACTCCCATTTTTCTTGATGAGGATGTTTTTGCTCTT
TAGGTCTCGATGAGCAATTGCGGGCTTTCCTTGGGTGCCATAAATTTCTGTGTGCAGGTGGCACAGACCA
CAGGCAGCTGAATAAGCCAATTTAAGCAGGGCTCTGGTGTCCAGTGTAGCACATTTCAGGAAGTCATAGA
GAGATCCATTTTCATGGTAATCAGTAATCAAATAGAGCTGAGTCCAGGAACCTGTACCTTTAATGTCTGC
CGCTATGAAACCAAGTATGTTTTCATGGCGCATTA
