[The description below was written by a language model from this plasmid's Addgene catalogue record.]
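Description:
pCellFree_G03 BMPR1A is a cell-free protein expression plasmid built on the pCellFree_G03 backbone, carrying the human BMPR1A open reading frame, which encodes bone morphogenetic protein receptor type-1A (also known as ALK3 or CD292). The plasmid is maintained at high copy number in standard E. coli cloning strains and is selected with ampicillin. The record does not name the origin of replication, and no feature table is available, so the detailed layout of the backbone cannot be described beyond the catalogue fields.

The insert was introduced by Gateway recombination, so the coding sequence is expected to be flanked by the attachment-site scars this method leaves behind. Expression is driven by a T7 promoter, meaning transcription depends on T7 RNA polymerase supplied in the reaction. This suits coupled transcription-translation in lysate-based systems rather than expression in living cells. The backbone contributes two N-terminal fusion partners: a His tag, which allows metal-affinity capture or detection, and EGFP, which provides a fluorescent readout of the amount and integrity of the translated product. The listed sequencing primers, one reading out of the C-terminal end of EGFP and one from the T7 terminator region, are consistent with the receptor sequence lying downstream of EGFP and upstream of a T7 terminator.

The stated purpose is to serve as a standard for cell-free expression benchmarking. The construct belongs to work comparing the performance of four cell-free protein expression systems, where an EGFP-tagged human protein such as this one acts as a test template for assessing yield and product quality across platforms.
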