Addgene plasmid #67105: pCellFree_G03 BMPR1A
Purpose: Standard for cell-free expression benchmarking.
Depositing lab: Kirill Alexandrov. Depositing organization: University of Queensland. Publication: Performance benchmarking of four cell-free protein expression systems. Gagoski D, Polinkovsky ME, Mureev S, Kunert A, Johnston W, Gambin Y, Alexandrov K. Biotechnol Bioeng. 2015 Aug 24. doi: 10.1002/bit.25814. PubMed 26301602.
Backbone
  Vector backbone: pCellFree_G03
  Vector type: Cell-free expression
Growth in bacteria
  Bacterial resistance: Ampicillin, 100 μg/mL
  Growth temperature: 37°C
  Growth strain: DH5alpha
  Copy number: High Copy
Gene/Insert
  Gene/Insert name: BMPR1A (alt name: Bone morphogenetic protein receptor type-1A)
  Species: H. sapiens (human)
  Entrez Gene: BMPR1A (a.k.a. 10q23del, ACVRLK3, ALK-3, ALK3, BMPR-1A, CD292, SKR5)
  Promoter: T7
  Tag / fusion protein: His (N terminal on backbone); EGFP (N terminal on backbone)
  Cloning method: Gateway Cloning
  Sequencing primers: 5′ EGFP-C; 3′ T7 terminal
Terms and licenses: Academic/Nonprofit Terms; Industry Terms: Not Available to Industry
How to cite: pCellFree_G03 BMPR1A was a gift from Kirill Alexandrov (Addgene plasmid # 67105 ; http://n2t.net/addgene:67105 ; RRID:Addgene_67105)
